Addgene plasmid #14401: pAG305GAL-Cerulean-ccdB
Purpose: (Empty Backbone)
Depositing lab: Susan Lindquist. Depositing organization: Whitehead Institute for Biomedical Research. Publication: A suite of Gateway cloning vectors for high-throughput genetic analysis in Saccharomyces cerevisiae. Alberti S, Gitler AD, Lindquist S. Yeast. 2007 Oct . 24(10):913-9. 10.1002/yea.1502 PubMed 17583893.
Backbone
  Vector backbone: pRS305
  Vector type: Yeast Expression ; Gateway Destination
  Selectable markers: LEU2
Growth in bacteria
  Bacterial resistance: Chloramphenicol and Ampicillin, 25 & 100 μg/mL
  Growth temperature: 37°C
  Growth strain: ccdB Survival
  Growth instructions: DB3.1, ccdB Survival
  Copy number: Unknown
Gene/Insert
  Gene/Insert name: None
  Tag / fusion protein: Cerulean (N terminal on backbone)
  Cloning method: Gateway Cloning
  Sequencing primers: 5′ EGFP-C
Terms and licenses: Academic/Nonprofit Terms; Industry Terms: Not Available to Industry
Depositor comments: Type of plasmid: integrating. This plasmid contains the Gateway technology from Invitrogen; Invitrogen requires purchasing of Gateway Clonase for carrying out the Gateway recombinational cloning reaction http://www.invitrogen.com Please note that the full plasmid sequence is provided as a reference only, and may not match the exact sequence of the plasmid.
How to cite: pAG305GAL-Cerulean-ccdB was a gift from Susan Lindquist (Addgene plasmid # 14401 ; http://n2t.net/addgene:14401 ; RRID:Addgene_14401)
