[The description below was written by a language model from this plasmid's Addgene catalogue record and pLannotate feature annotations shown in this document.]
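Description:
pAG305GAL-Cerulean-ccdB is an empty Gateway destination vector for galactose-inducible protein expression in Saccharomyces cerevisiae, built on the pRS305 integrating backbone. In keeping with its integrating design, the feature table shows no yeast replication origin or centromere, so stable maintenance in yeast depends on chromosomal integration, with the LEU2 gene under its own promoter providing leucine prototrophy as the selectable marker. In E. coli it replicates from a high-copy ColE1/pUC-type origin and carries ampicillin resistance on the backbone. An f1 origin and remnants of the pBluescript-style lacZα/MCS region, flanked by T7 and T3 promoters, are also present.

The expression unit consists of the Gal4-regulated GAL1 promoter, followed by a cyan fluorescent protein coding sequence, then the Gateway cassette and the CYC1 terminator. The catalogue names the fluorescent protein as Cerulean, while the automated annotation matched it to the closely related ECFP variant SCFP3A. The cassette is bounded by attR1 and attR2 and contains a chloramphenicol resistance gene and the ccdB toxin gene. Because CcdB poisons gyrase in ordinary strains, the unrecombined vector must be propagated in ccdB-tolerant hosts. An LR recombination with an entry clone replaces the cassette with the gene of interest, and ccdB counterselects against unrecombined plasmid. The incoming open reading frame is thereby placed downstream of Cerulean to yield an N-terminally tagged fusion.

The plasmid belongs to a suite of yeast Gateway vectors intended for high-throughput genetic analysis, and suits inducible expression and fluorescence localisation of tagged proteins from an integrated copy. The depositor notes that the full sequence is a reference only and may not match the physical plasmid exactly.
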