Features (pLannotate 1.2.2; 29 found; start..end, strand, type, name):
    137..187     +  misc_feature   bom (fragment): basis of mobility region from pBR322
    200..301     +  CDS            NFS1 (fragment): NFS1_YEAST - Also known as SPL1 From Saccharomyces cerevisiae (strain ATCC 204508 / S288c) (Baker's yeast).
    663..1757    -  CDS            LEU2: 3-isopropylmalate dehydrogenase, required for leucine biosynthesis; S. cerevisiae LEU2; yeast auxotrophic marker
   1770..2174    -  promoter       LEU2 promoter: S. cerevisiae LEU2
   2314..2391    -  CDS            YO192_YEAST (fragment): Experimental evidence at protein level: Swiss-Prot protein existence level 1. From Saccharomyces cerevisiae (strain ATCC 204508 / S288c) (Baker's yeast).
   2421..2473    +  misc_feature   bom (fragment): basis of mobility region from pBR322
   2474..2929    -  rep_origin     f1 ori (sequence partly withheld): f1 bacteriophage origin of replication; arrow indicates direction of (+) strand synthesis
   2937..3094    -  CDS            lacZα (fragment): LacZα fragment of β-galactosidase; lacZ fragment
   3097..3115    +  promoter       T7 promoter: promoter for bacteriophage T7 RNA polymerase
   3135..3576    +  promoter       GAL1 promoter: S. cerevisiae GAL1; inducible promoter, regulated by Gal4
   3591..3614    +  misc_feature   MCS (fragment): pBluescript multiple cloning site
   3620..4336    +  CDS            SCFP3A: monomeric optimized variant of ECFP (Kremers et al., 2006) mammalian codon-optimized
   4361..4485    +  protein_bind   attR1: mutant version of attR; recombination site for the Gateway® LR reaction LR Clonase™
   4510..4540    +  promoter       lac UV5 promoter: E. coli lac promoter with an "up" mutation
   4564..4593    +  promoter       cat promoter (fragment): promoter of the E. coli cat gene encoding chloramphenicol acetyltransferase
   4594..5253    +  CDS            CmR: chloramphenicol acetyltransferase; cat; confers resistance to chloramphenicol
   5435..5593    +  CDS            ccdA (fragment): CCDA_ECO57 - Also known as H, letA. Experimental evidence at protein level: Swiss-Prot protein existence level 1. Antitoxin component of a type II toxin-antitoxin (TA) system which inhibits the post-segregational killing (PSK) of plasmid-free cells, also referred to as a plasmid addiction system. Binds to and blocks the activity of CcdB; will also remove bound CcdB protein from the CcdB-GyrA complex by forming a CcdA-CcdB complex, a process termed rejuvenation. Functions as a transcriptional corepressor for the ccdAB operon, repression also requires CcdB (By similarity). From Escherichia coli
   5598..5900    +  CDS            ccdB: CCDB_ECOLI - Also known as G, letB, letD. Experimental evidence at protein level: Swiss-Prot protein existence level 1. Toxic component of a type II toxin-antitoxin (TA) system, functioning in plasmid maintainence. Responsible for the post- segregational killing (PSK) of plasmid-free cells, also referred to as a plasmid addiction system. Half-life of over 2 hours. Cell killing by CcdB is accompanied by filamentation, defects in chromosome and plasmid segregation, defects in cell division, formation of anucleate cells, decreased DNA synthesis and plasmid loss. Interferes with the activity of DN
   5944..6068    -  protein_bind   attR2: mutant version of attR; recombination site for the Gateway® LR reaction LR Clonase™
   6075..6322    +  terminator     CYC1 terminator: S. cerevisiae CYC1; transcription terminator for CYC1
   6345..6363    -  promoter       T3 promoter: promoter for bacteriophage T3 RNA polymerase
   6408..6424    -  protein_bind   lac operator: The lac repressor binds to the lac operator to inhibit transcription in E. coli. This inhibition can be relieved by adding lactose or isopropyl-β-D-thiogalactopyranoside (IPTG). lac repressor encoded by lacI
   6432..6462    -  promoter       lac promoter: promoter for the E. coli lac operon
   6477..6498    -  protein_bind   CAP binding site: CAP binding activates transcription in the presence of cAMP. E. coli catabolite activator protein
   6511..6603    -  CDS            lacI (fragment): lac repressor; lacI; The lac repressor binds to the lac operator to inhibit transcription in E. coli. This inhibition can be relieved by adding lactose or isopropyl-β-D-thiogalactopyranoside (IPTG).
   6786..7374    -  rep_origin     ori: high-copy-number ColE1/pMB1/pBR322/pUC origin of replication
   7545..8405    -  CDS            AmpR: β-lactamase; bla; confers resistance to ampicillin, carbenicillin, and related antibiotics
   8406..8510    -  promoter       AmpR promoter: bla
   8605..35      +  CDS            rop (fragment) (across the origin): Rop protein, which maintains plasmids at low copy number; rop
>Addgene plasmid #14401 | pAG305GAL-Cerulean-ccdB | depositor full sequence | sequence record 8064 | Author sequence
TCGCGCGTTTCGGTGATGACGGTGAAAACCTCTGACACATGCAGCTCCCGGAGACGGTCACAGCTTGTCT
GTAAGCGGATGCCGGGAGCAGACAAGCCCGTCAGGGCGCGTCAGCGGGTGTTGGCGGGTGTCGGGGCTGG
CTTAACTATGCGGCATCAGAGCAGATTGTACTGAGAGTGCACCATATCGACTACGTCGTAAGGCCGTTTC
TGACAGAGTAAAATTCTTGAGGGAACTTTCACCATTATGGGAAATGGTTCAAGAAGGTATTGACTTAAAC
TCCATCAAATGGTCAGGTCATTGAGTGTTTTTTATTTGTTGTATTTTTTTTTTTTTAGAGAAAATCCTCC
AATATCAAATTAGGAATCGTAGTTTCATGATTTTCTGTTACACCTAACTTTTTGTGTGGTGCCCTCCTCC
TTGTCAATATTAATGTTAAAGTGCAATTCTTTTTCCTTATCACGTTGAGCCATTAGTATCAATTTGCTTA
CCTGTATTCCTTTACTATCCTCCTTTTTCTCCTTCTTGATAAATGTATGTAGATTGCGTATATAGTTTCG
TCTACCCTATGAACATATTCCATTTTGTAATTTCGTGTCGTTTCTATTATGAATTTCATTTATAAAGTTT
ATGTACAAATATCATAAAAAAAGAGAATCTTTTTAAGCAAGGATTTTCTTAACTTCTTCGGCGACAGCAT
CACCGACTTCGGTGGTACTGTTGGAACCACCTAAATCACCAGTTCTGATACCTGCATCCAAAACCTTTTT
AACTGCATCTTCAATGGCCTTACCTTCTTCAGGCAAGTTCAATGACAATTTCAACATCATTGCAGCAGAC
AAGATAGTGGCGATAGGGTCAACCTTATTCTTTGGCAAATCTGGAGCAGAACCGTGGCATGGTTCGTACA
AACCAAATGCGGTGTTCTTGTCTGGCAAAGAGGCCAAGGACGCAGATGGCAACAAACCCAAGGAACCTGG
GATAACGGAGGCTTCATCGGAGATGATATCACCAAACATGTTGCTGGTGATTATAATACCATTTAGGTGG
GTTGGGTTCTTAACTAGGATCATGGCGGCAGAATCAATCAATTGATGTTGAACCTTCAATGTAGGGAATT
CGTTCTTGATGGTTTCCTCCACAGTTTTTCTCCATAATCTTGAAGAGGCCAAAACATTAGCTTTATCCAA
GGACCAAATAGGCAATGGTGGCTCATGTTGTAGGGCCATGAAAGCGGCCATTCTTGTGATTCTTTGCACT
TCTGGAACGGTGTATTGTTCACTATCCCAAGCGACACCATCACCATCGTCTTCCTTTCTCTTACCAAAGT
AAATACCTCCCACTAATTCTCTGACAACAACGAAGTCAGTACCTTTAGCAAATTGTGGCTTGATTGGAGA
TAAGTCTAAAAGAGAGTCGGATGCAAAGTTACATGGTCTTAAGTTGGCGTACAATTGAAGTTCTTTACGG
ATTTTTAGTAAACCTTGTTCAGGTCTAACACTACCGGTACCCCATTTAGGACCACCCACAGCACCTAACA
AAACGGCATCAACCTTCTTGGAGGCTTCCAGCGCCTCATCTGGAAGTGGGACACCTGTAGCATCGATAGC
AGCACCACCAATTAAATGATTTTCGAAATCGAACTTGACATTGGAACGAACATCAGAAATAGCTTTAAGA
ACCTTAATGGCTTCGGCTGTGATTTCTTGACCAACGTGGTCACCTGGCAAAACGACGATCTTCTTAGGGG
CAGACATAGGGGCAGACATTAGAATGGTATATCCTTGAAATATATATATATATTGCTGAAATGTAAAAGG
TAAGAAAAGTTAGAAAGTAAGACGATTGCTAACCACCTATTGGAAAAAACAATAGGTCCTTAAATAATAT
TGTCAACTTCAAGTATTGTGATGCAAGCATTTAGTCATGAACGCTTCTCTATTCTATATGAAAAGCCGGT
TCCGGCCTCTCACCTTTCCTTTTTCTCCCAATTTTTCAGTTGAAAAAGGTATATGCGTCAGGCGACCTCT
GAAATTAACAAAAAATTTCCAGTCATCGAATTTGATTCTGTGCGATAGCGCCCCTGTGTGTTCTCGTTAT
GTTGAGGAAAAAAATAATGGTTGCTAAGAGATTCGAACTCTTGCATCTTACGATACCTGAGTATTCCCAC
AGTTAACTGCGGTCAAGATATTTCTTGAATCAGGCGCCTTAGACCGCTCGGCCAAACAACCAATTACTTG
TTGAGAAATAGAGTATAATTATCCTATAAATATAACGTTTTTGAACACACATGAACAAGGAAGTACAGGA
CAATTGATTTTGAAGAGAATGTGGATTTTGATGTAATTGTTGGGATTCCATTTTTAATAAGGCAATAATA
TTAGGTATGTGGATATACTAGAAGTTCTCCTCGAGGGTCGATATGCGGTGTGAAATACCGCACAGATGCG
TAAGGAGAAAATACCGCATCAGGAAATTGTAAACGTTAATATTTTGTTAAAATTCGCGTTAAATTTTTGT
TAAATCAGCTCATTTTTTAACCAATAGGCCGAAATCGGCAAAATCCCTTATAAATCAAAAGAATAGACCG
AGATAGGGT
[37 nt withheld, positions 2600-2636]
AAAGAACGTGGACTCCAACGTCAAAGG
[49 nt withheld, positions 2664-2712]
T
[91 nt withheld, positions 2714-2804]
G
[124 nt withheld, positions 2806-2929]
CGCGCCATTCGCCATTCAGGCTGCGCAACTGTTGGGAAGGGCGATCGGTGCGGGCCTCTTCGCTATTACG
CCAGCTGGCGAAGGGGGGATGTGCTGCAAGGCGATTAAGTTGGGTAACGCCAGGGTTTTCCCAGTCACGA
CGTTGTAAAACGACGGCCAGTGAATTGTAATACGACTCACTATAGGGCGAATTGGAGCTCTAGTACGGAT
TAGAAGCCGCCGAGCGGGCGACAGCCCTCCGACGGAAGACTCTCCTCCGTGCGTCCTCGTCTTCACCGGT
CGCGTTCCTGAAACGCAGATGTGCCTCGCGCCGCACTGCTCCGAACAATAAAGATTCTACAATACTAGCT
TTTATGGTTATGAAGAGGAAAAATTGGCAGTAACCTGGCCCCACAAACCTTCAAATTAACGAATCAAATT
AACAACCATAGGATGATAATGCGATTAGTTTTTTAGCCTTATTTCTGGGGTAATTAATCAGCGAAGCGAT
GATTTTTGATCTATTAACAGATATATAAATGGAAAAGCTGCATAACCACTTTAACTAATACTTTCAACAT
TTTCAGTTTGTATTACTTCTTATTCAAATGTCATAAAAGTATCAACAAAAAATTGTTAATATACCTCTAT
ACTTTAACGTCAAGGAGAAAAAACCCCGGATTCTAGAACTAGTGGATCCCCCGGGACAAAATGGTGAGCA
AGGGCGAGGAGCTGTTCACCGGGGTGGTGCCCATCCTGGTCGAGCTGGACGGCGACGTAAACGGCCACAA
GTTCAGCGTGTCCGGCGAGGGCGAGGGCGATGCCACCTACGGCAAGCTGACCCTGAAGTTCATCTGCACC
ACCGGCAAGCTGCCCGTGCCCTGGCCCACCCTCGTGACCACCCTGACCTGGGGCGTGCAGTGCTTCGCCC
GCTACCCCGACCACATGAAGCAGCACGACTTCTTCAAGTCCGCCATGCCCGAAGGCTACGTCCAGGAGCG
CACCATCTTCTTCAAGGACGACGGCAACTACAAGACCCGCGCCGAGGTGAAGTTCGAGGGCGACACCCTG
GTGAACCGCATCGAGCTGAAGGGCATCGACTTCAAGGAGGACGGCAACATCCTGGGGCACAAGCTGGAGT
ACAACTACATCAGCGACAACGTCTATATCACCGCCGACAAGCAGAAGAACGGCATCAAGGCCAACTTCAA
GATCCGCCACAACATCGAGGACGGCAGCGTGCAGCTCGCCGACCACTACCAGCAGAACACCCCCATCGGC
GACGGCCCCGTGCTGCTGCCCGACAACCACTACCTGAGCACCCAGTCCAAGCTGAGCAAAGACCCCAACG
AGAAGCGCGATCACATGGTCCTGCTGGAGTTCGTGACCGCCGCCGGGATCACTCTCGGCATGGACGAGCT
GTACAAGGGTGGACCAGGTGGTGGACATCAAACAAGTTTGTACAAAAAAGCTGAACGAGAAACGTAAAAT
GATATAAATATCAATATATTAAATTAGATTTTGCATAAAAAACAGACTACATAATACTGTAAAACACAAC
ATATCCAGTCACTATGGCGGCCGCATTAGGCACCCCAGGCTTTACACTTTATGCTTCCGGCTCGTATAAT
GTGTGGATTTTGAGTTAGGATCCGTCGAGATTTTCAGGAGCTAAGGAAGCTAAAATGGAGAAAAAAATCA
CTGGATATACCACCGTTGATATATCCCAATGGCATCGTAAAGAACATTTTGAGGCATTTCAGTCAGTTGC
TCAATGTACCTATAACCAGACCGTTCAGCTGGATATTACGGCCTTTTTAAAGACCGTAAAGAAAAATAAG
CACAAGTTTTATCCGGCCTTTATTCACATTCTTGCCCGCCTGATGAATGCTCATCCGGAATTCCGTATGG
CAATGAAAGACGGTGAGCTGGTGATATGGGATAGTGTTCACCCTTGTTACACCGTTTTCCATGAGCAAAC
TGAAACGTTTTCATCGCTCTGGAGTGAATACCACGACGATTTCCGGCAGTTTCTACACATATATTCGCAA
GATGTGGCGTGTTACGGTGAAAACCTGGCCTATTTCCCTAAAGGGTTTATTGAGAATATGTTTTTCGTCT
CAGCCAATCCCTGGGTGAGTTTCACCAGTTTTGATTTAAACGTGGCCAATATGGACAACTTCTTCGCCCC
CGTTTTCACCATGGGCAAATATTATACGCAAGGCGACAAGGTGCTGATGCCGCTGGCGATTCAGGTTCAT
CATGCCGTCTGTGATGGCTTCCATGTCGGCAGAATGCTTAATGAATTACAACAGTACTGCGATGAGTGGC
AGGGCGGGGCGTAAACGCCGCGTGGATCCGGCTTACTAAAAGCCAGATAACAGTATGCGTATTTGCGCGC
TGATTTTTGCGGTATAAGAATATATACTGATATGTATACCCGAAGTATGTCAAAAAGAGGTATGCTATGA
AGCAGCGTATTACAGTGACAGTTGACAGCGACAGCTATCAGTTGCTCAAGGCATATATGATGTCAATATC
TCCGGTCTGGTAAGCACAACCATGCAGAATGAAGCCCGTCGTCTGCGTGCCGAACGCTGGAAAGCGGAAA
ATCAGGAAGGGATGGCTGAGGTCGCCCGGTTTATTGAAATGAACGGCTCTTTTGCTGACGAGAACAGGGG
CTGGTGAAATGCAGTTTAAGGTTTACACCTATAAAAGAGAGAGCCGTTATCGTCTGTTTGTGGATGTACA
GAGTGATATTATTGACACGCCCGGGCGACGGATGGTGATCCCCCTGGCCAGTGCACGTCTGCTGTCAGAT
AAAGTCTCCCGTGAACTTTACCCGGTGGTGCATATCGGGGATGAAAGCTGGCGCATGATGACCACCGATA
TGGCCAGTGTGCCGGTCTCCGTTATCGGGGAAGAAGTGGCTGATCTCAGCCACCGCGAAAATGACATCAA
AAACGCCATTAACCTGATGTTCTGGGGAATATAAATGTCAGGCTCCCTTATACACAGCCAGTCTGCAGGT
CGACCATAGTGACTGGATATGTTGTGTTTTACAGTATTATGTAGTCTGTTTTTTATGCAAAATCTAATTT
AATATATTGATATTTATATCATTTTACGTTTCTCGTTCAGCTTTCTTGTACAAAGTGGTTCGATGTCATG
TAATTAGTTATGTCACGCTTACATTCACGCCCTCCCCCCACATCCGCTCTAACCGAAAAGGAAGGAGTTA
GACAACCTGAAGTCTAGGTCCCTATTTATTTTTTTATAGTTATGTTAGTATTAAGAACGTTATTTATATT
TCAAATTTTTCTTTTTTTTCTGTACAGACGCGTGTACGCATGTAACATTATACTGAAAACCTTGCTTGAG
AAGGTTTTGGGACGCTCGAAGGCTTTAATTTGCGGCCGGTACCCAGCTTTTGTTCCCTTTAGTGAGGGTT
AATTCCGAGCTTGGCGTAATCATGGTCATAGCTGTTTCCTGTGTGAAATTGTTATCCGCTCACAATTCCA
CACAACATAGGAGCCGGAAGCATAAAGTGTAAAGCCTGGGGTGCCTAATGAGTGAGGTAACTCACATTAA
TTGCGTTGCGCTCACTGCCCGCTTTCCAGTCGGGAAACCTGTCGTGCCAGCTGCATTAATGAATCGGCCA
ACGCGCGGGGAGAGGCGGTTTGCGTATTGGGCGCTCTTCCGCTTCCTCGCTCACTGACTCGCTGCGCTCG
GTCGTTCGGCTGCGGCGAGCGGTATCAGCTCACTCAAAGGCGGTAATACGGTTATCCACAGAATCAGGGG
ATAACGCAGGAAAGAACATGTGAGCAAAAGGCCAGCAAAAGGCCAGGAACCGTAAAAAGGCCGCGTTGCT
GGCGTTTTTCCATAGGCTCGGCCCCCCTGACGAGCATCACAAAAATCGACGCTCAAGTCAGAGGTGGCGA
AACCCGACAGGACTATAAAGATACCAGGCGTTCCCCCCTGGAAGCTCCCTCGTGCGCTCTCCTGTTCCGA
CCCTGCCGCTTACCGGATACCTGTCCGCCTTTCTCCCTTCGGGAAGCGTGGCGCTTTCTCAATGCTCACG
CTGTAGGTATCTCAGTTCGGTGTAGGTCGTTCGCTCCAAGCTGGGCTGTGTGCACGAACCCCCCGTTCAG
CCCGACCGCTGCGCCTTATCCGGTAACTATCGTCTTGAGTCCAACCCGGTAAGACACGACTTATCGCCAC
TGGCAGCAGCCACTGGTAACAGGATTAGCAGAGCGAGGTATGTAGGCGGTGCTACAGAGTTCTTGAAGTG
GTGGCCTAACTACGGCTACACTAGAAGGACAGTATTTGGTATCTGCGCTCTGCTGAAGCCAGTTACCTTC
GGAAAAAGAGTTGGTAGCTCTTGATCCGGCAAACAAACCACCGCTGGTAGCGGTGGTTTTTTTGTTTGCA
AGCAGCAGATTACGCGCAGAAAAAAAGGATCTCAAGAAGATCCTTTGATCTTTTCTACGGGGTCTGACGC
TCAGTGGAACGAAAACTCACGTTAAGGGATTTTGGTCATGAGATTATCAAAAAGGATCTTCACCTAGATC
CTTTTAAATTAAAAATGAAGTTTTAAATCAATCTAAAGTATATATGAGTAAACTTGGTCTGACAGTTACC
AATGCTTAATCAGTGAGGCACCTATCTCAGCGATCTGTCTATTTCGTTCATCCATAGTTGCCTGACTGCC
CGTCGTGTAGATAACTACGATACGGGAGGGCTTACCATCTGGCCCCAGTGCTGCAATGATACCGCGAGAC
CCACGCTCACCGGCTCCAGATTTATCAGCAATAAACCAGCCAGCCGGAAGGGCCGAGCGCAGAAGTGGTC
CTGCAACTTTATCCGCCTCCATCCAGTCTATTAATTGTTGCCGGGAAGCTAGAGTAAGTAGTTCGCCAGT
TAATAGTTTGCGCAACGTTGTTGCCATTGCTACAGGCATCGTGGTGTCACGCTCGTCGTTTGGTATGGCT
TCATTCAGCTCCGGTTCCCAACGATCAAGGCGAGTTACATGATCCCCCATGTTGTGAAAAAAAGCGGTTA
GCTCCTTCGGTCCTCCGATCGTTGTCAGAAGTAAGTTGGCCGCAGTGTTATCACTCATGGTTATGGCAGC
ACTGCATAATTCTCTTACTGTCATGCCATCCGTAAGATGCTTTTCTGTGACTGGTGAGTACTCAACCAAG
TCATTCTGAGAATAGTGTATGCGGCGACCGAGTTGCTCTTGCCCGGCGTCAATACGGGATAATACCGCGC
CACATAGCAGAACTTTAAAAGTGCTCATCATTGGAAAACGTTCTTCGGGGCGAAAACTCTCAAGGATCTT
ACCGCTGTTGAGATCCAGTTCGATGTAACCCACTCGTGCACCCAACTGATCTTCAGCATCTTTTACTTTC
ACCAGCGTTTCTGGGTGAGCAAAAACAGGAAGGCAAAATGCCGCAAAAAAGGGAATAAGGGCGACACGGA
AATGTTGAATACTCATACTCTTCCTTTTTCAATATTATTGAAGCATTTATCAGGGTTATTGTCTCATGAG
CGGATACATATTTGAATGTATTTAGAAAAATAAACAAATAGGGGTTCCGCGCACATTTCCCCGAAAAGTG
CCACCTGACGTCTAAGAAACCATTATTATCATGACATTAACCTATAAAAATAGGCGTATCACGAGGCCCT
TTCGTC
