>Addgene plasmid #14401 | pAG305GAL-Cerulean-ccdB | addgene partial sequence | sequence record 21081 | 14401 with pRS_marker
GTTAAAGGCCGTTTCTGACAGAGTAAAATTCTTGAGGGAACTTTCACCATTATGGGAAATGGTTCAAGAA
GGTATTGACTTAAACTCCATCAAATGGTCAGGTCATTGAGTGTTTTTTATTTGTTGTATTTTTTTTTTTT
TAGAGAAAATCCTCCAATATATAAATTAGGAATCATAGTTTCATGATTTTCTGTTACACCTAACTTTTTG
TGTGGTGCCCTCCTCCTTGTCAATATTAATGTTAAAGTGCAATTCTTTTTCCTTATCACGTTGAGCCATT
AGTATCAATTTGCTTACCTGTATTCCTTTACATCCTCCTTTTTCTCCTTCTTGATAAATGTATGTAGATT
GCGTATATAGTTTCGTCTACCCTATGAACATATTCCATTTTGTAATTTCGTGTCGTTTCTATTATGAATT
TCATTTATAAAGTTTATGTACAAATATCATAAAAAAAGAGAATCTTTTTAAGCAAGGATTTTCTTAACTT
CTTCGGCGACAGCATCACCGACTTCGGTGGTACTGTTGGAACCACCTAAATCACCAGTTCTGATACCTGC
ATCCAAAACCTTTTTAACTGCATCTTCAATGGCCTTACCTTCTTCAGGCAAGTTCAATGACAATTTCAAC
ATCATTGCAGCAGACAAGATAGTGGCGATAGGGTTGACCTTATTCTTTGGCAAATCTGGAGCAAAACCGT
GGCATGGTTCGTACAAACCAAATGCG
