>Addgene plasmid #14401 | pAG305GAL-Cerulean-ccdB | addgene partial sequence | sequence record 21082 | 14401 with EXFP-R
TAGCCTTCGGGCATGGCGGACTTGAAGAAGTCGTGCTGCTTCATGTGGTCGGGGTAGCGGGCGAAGCACT
GCACGCCCCAGGTCAGGGTGGTCACGAGGGTGGGCCAGGGCACGGGCAGCTTGCCGGTGGTGCAGATGAA
CTTCAGGGTCAGCTTGCCGTAGGTGGCATCGCCCTCGCCCTCGCCGGACACGCTGAACTTGTGGCCGTTT
ACGTCGCCGTCCAGCTCGACCAGGATGGGCACCACCCCGGTGAACAGCTCCTCGCCCTTGCTCACCATTT
TGTCCCGGGGGATCCACTAGTTCTAGAATCCGGGGTTTTTTCTCCTTGACGTTAAAGTATAGAGGTATAT
TAACAATTTTTTGTTGATACTTTTATTACATTTGAATAAGAAGTAATACAAACCGAAAATGTTGAAAGTA
TTAGTTAAAGTGGTTATGCAGTTTTTGCATTTATATATCTGTTAATAGATCAAAAATCATCGCTTCGCTG
ATTAATTACCCCANAAATAAGGCTAAAAAACTAATCGCATTATCATCCTATGGTTGTTAATTTGATTCGT
TCATTTGAAGGTTTGTGGGGCCAGGTTACTGCCAATTTTTCCTCTTCATAACCATAAAAGCTAGTATT
