>Addgene plasmid #14401 | pAG305GAL-Cerulean-ccdB | addgene partial sequence | sequence record 128011 | Amp-R 5'-ATAATACCGCGCCACATAGC-3'
AAACGTTCTTCGGGGCGAAAACTCTCAAGGATCTTACCGCTGTTGAGATCCAGTTCGATGTAACCCACTC
GTGCACCCAACTGATCTTCAGCATCTTTTACTTTCACCAGCGTTTCTGGGTGAGCAAAAACAGGAAGGCA
AAATGCCGCAAAAAAGGGAATAAGGGCGACACGGAAATGTTGAATACTCATACTCTTCCTTTTTCAATAT
TATTGAAGCATTTATCAGGGTTATTGTCTCATGAGCGGATACATATTTGAATGTATTTAGAAAAATAAAC
AAATAGGGGTTCCGCGCACATTTCCCCGAAAAGTGCCACCTGACGTCTAAGAAACCATTATTATCATGAC
ATTAACCTATAAAAATAGGCGTATCACGAGGCCCTTTCGTCTCGCGCGTTTCGGTGATGACGGTGAAAAC
CTCTGACACATGCAGCTCCCGGAGACGGTCACAGCTTGTCTGTAAGCGGATGCCGGGAGCAGACAAGCCC
GTCAGGGCGCGTCAGCGGGTGTTGGCGGGTGTCGGGGCTGGCTTAACTATGCGGCATCAGAGCAGATTGT
ACTGAGAGTGCACCATATCGACTACGTCGTTAAGGCCGTTTCTGACAGAGTAAAATTCTTGAGGGAACTT
TCACCATTATGGGAAATGGTTCAAGAAGGTATTGACTTAAACTCCATCAAATGGTCAGGTCATTGAGTGT
TTTTTATTTGTTGTATTT
