>Addgene plasmid #14401 | pAG305GAL-Cerulean-ccdB | addgene partial sequence | sequence record 128012 | pGEX3 5'-CCGGGAGCTGCATGTGTCAGAGG-3'
AGTTTTCGCCCCGAAGAACGTTTTCCAATGATGAGCACTTTTAAAGTTCTGCTATGTGGCGCGGTATTAT
CCCGTATTGACGCCGGGCAAGAGCAACTCGGTCGCCGCATACACTATTCTCAGAATGACTTGGTTGAGTA
CTCACCAGTCACAGAAAAGCATCTTACGGATGGCATGACAGTAAGAGAATTATGCAGTGCTGCCATAACC
ATGAGTGATAACACTGCGGCCAACTTACTTCTGACAACGATCGGAGGACCGAAGGAGCTAACCGCTTTTT
TGCACAACATGGGGGATCATGTAACTCGCCTTGATCGTTGGGAACCGGAGCTGAATGAAGCCATACCAAA
CGACGAGCGTGACACCACGATGCCTGTAGCAATGGCAACAACGTTGCGCAAACTATTAACTGGCGAACTA
CTTACTCTAGCTTCCCGGCAACAATTAATAGACTGGATGGAGGCGGATAAAGTTGCAGGACCACTTCTGC
GCTCGGCCCTTCCGGCTGGCTGGTTTATTGCTGATAAATCTGGAGCCGGTGAGCGTGGGTCTCGCGGTAT
CATTGCA
